Addgene plasmid #77105: CKS1B gRNA (BRDN0001149498)
Purpose: 3rd generation lentiviral gRNA plasmid targeting human CKS1B
Depositing lab: John Doench & David Root. Depositing organization: Broad Institute. Publication: Optimized sgRNA design to maximize activity and minimize off-target effects of CRISPR-Cas9. Doench JG, Fusi N, Sullender M, Hegde M, Vaimberg EW, Donovan KF, Smith I, Tothova Z, Wilen C, Orchard R, Virgin HW, Listgarten J, Root DE. Nat Biotechnol. 2016 Jan 18. doi: 10.1038/nbt.3437. PubMed 26780180.
Backbone
  Vector backbone: lentiGuide-Puro
  Backbone manufacturer: Zhang Lab (Addgene plasmid # 52963)
  Vector type: Mammalian Expression, Lentiviral, CRISPR
  Selectable markers: Puromycin
Growth in bacteria
  Bacterial resistance: Ampicillin, 100 μg/mL
  Growth temperature: 37°C
  Growth strain: DH5alpha
  Copy number: High Copy
Gene/Insert
  Gene/Insert name: CKS1B (alt names: CKS1B; NM_001826.2)
  gRNA/shRNA sequence: TTCGGACAAATACGACGACG
  Species: H. sapiens (human)
  Entrez Gene: CKS1B (a.k.a. CKS1, PNAS-16, PNAS-18, ckshs1)
  Promoter: hU6
  Cloning method: Unknown
  Sequencing primers: 5′ U6-F; 3′ pS2-R
Terms and licenses: Academic/Nonprofit Terms; Industry Terms: Not Available to Industry
Depositor comments: The gRNA was designed to target the following Genbank reference sequence(s): NM_001826.2. Note that this plasmid does NOT contain Cas9. It should be used in conjunction with lentiCas9-Blast (Addgene #52962) or otherwise with cell lines already expressing Cas9. Browse the full kinome gRNA library at http://www.addgene.org/pooled-library/broadgpp-human-kinome/ or visit http://www.broadinstitute.org/rnai/public/ for detailed protocols and information.
How to cite: CKS1B gRNA (BRDN0001149498) was a gift from John Doench & David Root (Addgene plasmid # 77105 ; http://n2t.net/addgene:77105 ; RRID:Addgene_77105)
