[The description below was written by a language model from this plasmid's Addgene catalogue record and pLannotate feature annotations shown in this document.]
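Description:
CKS1B gRNA (BRDN0001149498) is a third-generation lentiviral guide RNA plasmid built on the lentiGuide-Puro backbone and designed to target human CKS1B in CRISPR-Cas9 knockout experiments. It is maintained in E. coli as a high-copy plasmid through a ColE1/pUC-type origin with ampicillin selection (AmpR under its own promoter). The bacterial backbone also carries an f1 origin, an SV40 origin and poly(A) signal, and residual lac and T7/T3 promoter elements that play no part in the payload's function.

The transfer cassette is framed by an RSV promoter fused to a truncated HIV-1 5' LTR, which makes genomic RNA production in packaging cells Tat-independent, and a self-inactivating ΔU3 3' LTR. Between them lie the Ψ packaging signal with a partial gag sequence, the Rev response element for Rev-dependent nuclear export, and a cPPT/CTS that aids nuclear import of the viral genome. The human U6 RNA polymerase III promoter drives a CKS1B-specific 20-nt spacer joined to the Streptococcus pyogenes gRNA scaffold. Downstream, the EF-1α core promoter with its intron A expresses puromycin N-acetyltransferase, followed by WPRE to enhance transcript expression, so transduced mammalian cells can be selected with puromycin.

The plasmid does not encode Cas9. According to the depositor, it should be paired with a separate Cas9 lentiviral vector or used in cells that already express Cas9. The guide was designed against a CKS1B RefSeq transcript and belongs to a human kinome gRNA collection generated with optimized sgRNA design rules. Typical use is to package it into lentivirus for stable delivery and loss-of-function studies of CKS1B.
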