Features (pLannotate 1.2.2; 29 found; start..end, strand, type, name):
     14..80      +  CDS            small t antigen (fragment): SV40 (simian virus 40) small t antigen
    106..317     +  promoter       EF-1α core promoter: core promoter for human elongation factor EF-1α
    318..1256    +  intron         EF-1α intron A: intron upstream of the start codon of human EF-1α
   1278..1877    +  CDS            PuroR (fragment): puromycin N-acetyltransferase; pac from Streptomyces; confers resistance to puromycin
   1893..2481    +  misc_feature   WPRE: woodchuck hepatitis virus posttranscriptional regulatory element
   2532..2551    +  misc_feature   cPPT/CTS (fragment): central polypurine tract and central termination sequence of HIV-1
   2553..2786    +  LTR            3' LTR (ΔU3): self-inactivating 3' long terminal repeat (LTR) from HIV-1
   2864..2985    +  polyA_signal   SV40 poly(A) signal: SV40 polyadenylation signal
   3025..3160    +  rep_origin     SV40 ori: SV40 origin of replication
   3181..3199    -  promoter       T7 promoter: promoter for bacteriophage T7 RNA polymerase
   3207..3362    +  CDS            lacZα (fragment): LacZα fragment of β-galactosidase; lacZ fragment
   3367..3795    +  rep_origin     f1 ori (sequence partly withheld): f1 bacteriophage origin of replication; arrow indicates direction of (+) strand synthesis
   3848..3952    +  promoter       AmpR promoter: bla
   3953..4813    +  CDS            AmpR: β-lactamase; bla; confers resistance to ampicillin, carbenicillin, and related antibiotics
   4984..5572    +  rep_origin     ori: high-copy-number ColE1/pMB1/pBR322/pUC origin of replication
   5755..5847    +  CDS            lacI (fragment): lac repressor; lacI; The lac repressor binds to the lac operator to inhibit transcription in E. coli. This inhibition can be relieved by adding lactose or isopropyl-β-D-thiogalactopyranoside (IPTG).
   5860..5881    +  protein_bind   CAP binding site: CAP binding activates transcription in the presence of cAMP. E. coli catabolite activator protein
   5896..5926    +  promoter       lac promoter: promoter for the E. coli lac operon
   5934..5950    +  protein_bind   lac operator: The lac repressor binds to the lac operator to inhibit transcription in E. coli. This inhibition can be relieved by adding lactose or isopropyl-β-D-thiogalactopyranoside (IPTG). lac repressor encoded by lacI
   5995..6013    +  promoter       T3 promoter: promoter for bacteriophage T3 RNA polymerase
   6041..6267    +  promoter       RSV promoter: Rous sarcoma virus enhancer/promoter
   6268..6448    +  LTR            5' LTR (truncated): truncated 5' long terminal repeat (LTR) from HIV-1
   6495..6620    +  misc_feature   HIV-1 Ψ: packaging signal of human immunodeficiency virus type 1
   6604..6967    +  CDS            HIV-1 gag (fragment): gag protein from human immunodeficiency virus 1; gag
   7113..7346    +  misc_feature   RRE: The Rev response element (RRE) of HIV-1 allows for Rev-dependent mRNA export from the nucleus to the cytoplasm.
   7723..7749    +  CDS            Rev (fragment): human immunodeficiency virus 1 (HIV-1) Rev protein; rev; enhances nuclear export of unspliced and incompletely spliced viral mRNAs
   7753..7993    +  promoter       U6 promoter: RNA polymerase III promoter for human U6 snRNA
   8023..8098    +  misc_RNA       gRNA scaffold: guide RNA scaffold for the Streptococcus pyogenes CRISPR/Cas9 system
   8154..8271    +  misc_feature   cPPT/CTS: central polypurine tract and central termination sequence of HIV-1
>Addgene plasmid #77105 | CKS1B gRNA (BRDN0001149498) | addgene full sequence | sequence record 187126 | Addgene Assembled Sequence
CCCGGGTGCAAAGATGGATAAAGTTTTAAACAGAGAGGAATCTTTGCAGCTAATGGACCTTCTAGGTCTT
GAAAGGAGTGGGAATTGGCTCCGGTGCCCGTCAGTGGGCAGAGCGCACATCGCCCACAGTCCCCGAGAAG
TTGGGGGGAGGGGTCGGCAATTGATCCGGTGCCTAGAGAAGGTGGCGCGGGGTAAACTGGGAAAGTGATG
TCGTGTACTGGCTCCGCCTTTTTCCCGAGGGTGGGGGAGAACCGTATATAAGTGCAGTAGTCGCCGTGAA
CGTTCTTTTTCGCAACGGGTTTGCCGCCAGAACACAGGTAAGTGCCGTGTGTGGTTCCCGCGGGCCTGGC
CTCTTTACGGGTTATGGCCCTTGCGTGCCTTGAATTACTTCCACCTGGCTGCAGTACGTGATTCTTGATC
CCGAGCTTCGGGTTGGAAGTGGGTGGGAGAGTTCGAGGCCTTGCGCTTAAGGAGCCCCTTCGCCTCGTGC
TTGAGTTGAGGCCTGGCCTGGGCGCTGGGGCCGCCGCGTGCGAATCTGGTGGCACCTTCGCGCCTGTCTC
GCTGCTTTCGATAAGTCTCTAGCCATTTAAAATTTTTGATGACCTGCTGCGACGCTTTTTTTCTGGCAAG
ATAGTCTTGTAAATGCGGGCCAAGATCTGCACACTGGTATTTCGGTTTTTGGGGCCGCGGGCGGCGACGG
GGCCCGTGCGTCCCAGCGCACATGTTCGGCGAGGCGGGGCCTGCGAGCGCGGCCACCGAGAATCGGACGG
GGGTAGTCTCAAGCTGGCCGGCCTGCTCTGGTGCCTGGCCTCGCGCCGCCGTGTATCGCCCCGCCCTGGG
CGGCAAGGCTGGCCCGGTCGGCACCAGTTGCGTGAGCGGAAAGATGGCCGCTTCCCGGCCCTGCTGCAGG
GAGCTCAAAATGGAGGACGCGGCGCTCGGGAGAGCGGGCGGGTGAGTCACCCACACAAAGGAAAAGGGCC
TTTCCGTCCTCAGCCGTCGCTTCATGTGACTCCACGGAGTACCGGGCGCCGTCCAGGCACCTCGATTAGT
TCTCGAGCTTTTGGAGTACGTCGTCTTTAGGTTGGGGGGAGGGGTTTTATGCGATGGAGTTTCCCCACAC
TGAGTGGGTGGAGACTGAAGTTAGGCCAGCTTGGCACTTGATGTAATTCTCCTTGGAATTTGCCCTTTTT
GAGTTTGGATCTTGGTTCATTCTCAAGCCTCAGACAGTGGTTCAAAGTTTTTTTCTTCCATTTCAGGTGT
CGTGACGTACGGCCACCATGACCGAGTACAAGCCCACGGTGCGCCTCGCCACCCGCGACGACGTCCCCAG
GGCCGTACGCACCCTCGCCGCCGCGTTCGCCGACTACCCCGCCACGCGCCACACCGTCGATCCGGACCGC
CACATCGAGCGGGTCACCGAGCTGCAAGAACTCTTCCTCACGCGCGTCGGGCTCGACATCGGCAAGGTGT
GGGTCGCGGACGACGGCGCCGCCGTGGCGGTCTGGACCACGCCGGAGAGCGTCGAAGCGGGGGCGGTGTT
CGCCGAGATCGGCCCGCGCATGGCCGAGTTGAGCGGTTCCCGGCTGGCCGCGCAGCAACAGATGGAAGGC
CTCCTGGCGCCGCACCGGCCCAAGGAGCCCGCGTGGTTCCTGGCCACCGTCGGAGTCTCGCCCGACCACC
AGGGCAAGGGTCTGGGCAGCGCCGTCGTGCTCCCCGGAGTGGAGGCGGCCGAGCGCGCCGGGGTGCCCGC
CTTCCTGGAGACCTCCGCGCCCCGCAACCTCCCCTTCTACGAGCGGCTCGGCTTCACCGTCACCGCCGAC
GTCGAGGTGCCCGAAGGACCGCGCACCTGGTGCATGACCCGCAAGCCCGGTGCCTGAACGCGTTAAGTCG
ACAATCAACCTCTGGATTACAAAATTTGTGAAAGATTGACTGGTATTCTTAACTATGTTGCTCCTTTTAC
GCTATGTGGATACGCTGCTTTAATGCCTTTGTATCATGCTATTGCTTCCCGTATGGCTTTCATTTTCTCC
TCCTTGTATAAATCCTGGTTGCTGTCTCTTTATGAGGAGTTGTGGCCCGTTGTCAGGCAACGTGGCGTGG
TGTGCACTGTGTTTGCTGACGCAACCCCCACTGGTTGGGGCATTGCCACCACCTGTCAGCTCCTTTCCGG
GACTTTCGCTTTCCCCCTCCCTATTGCCACGGCGGAACTCATCGCCGCCTGCCTTGCCCGCTGCTGGACA
GGGGCTCGGCTGTTGGGCACTGACAATTCCGTGGTGTTGTCGGGGAAATCATCGTCCTTTCCTTGGCTGC
TCGCCTGTGTTGCCACCTGGATTCTGCGCGGGACGTCCTTCTGCTACGTCCCTTCGGCCCTCAATCCAGC
GGACCTTCCTTCCCGCGGCCTGCTGCCGGCTCTGCGGCCTCTTCCGCGTCTTCGCCTTCGCCCTCAGACG
AGTCGGATCTCCCTTTGGGCCGCCTCCCCGCGTCGACTTTAAGACCAATGACTTACAAGGCAGCTGTAGA
TCTTAGCCACTTTTTAAAAGAAAAGGGGGGACTGGAAGGGCTAATTCACTCCCAACGAAGACAAGATCTG
CTTTTTGCTTGTACTGGGTCTCTCTGGTTAGACCAGATCTGAGCCTGGGAGCTCTCTGGCTAACTAGGGA
ACCCACTGCTTAAGCCTCAATAAAGCTTGCCTTGAGTGCTTCAAGTAGTGTGTGCCCGTCTGTTGTGTGA
CTCTGGTAACTAGAGATCCCTCAGACCCTTTTAGTCAGTGTGGAAAATCTCTAGCAGTACGTATAGTAGT
TCATGTCATCTTATTATTCAGTATTTATAACTTGCAAAGAAATGAATATCAGAGAGTGAGAGGAACTTGT
TTATTGCAGCTTATAATGGTTACAAATAAAGCAATAGCATCACAAATTTCACAAATAAAGCATTTTTTTC
ACTGCATTCTAGTTGTGGTTTGTCCAAACTCATCAATGTATCTTATCATGTCTGGCTCTAGCTATCCCGC
CCCTAACTCCGCCCATCCCGCCCCTAACTCCGCCCAGTTCCGCCCATTCTCCGCCCCATGGCTGACTAAT
TTTTTTTATTTATGCAGAGGCCGAGGCCGCCTCGGCCTCTGAGCTATTCCAGAAGTAGTGAGGAGGCTTT
TTTGGAGGCCTAGGGACGTACCCAATTCGCCCTATAGTGAGTCGTATTACGCGCGCTCACTGGCCGTCGT
TTTACAACGTCGTGACTGGGAAAACCCTGGCGTTACCCAACTTAATCGCCTTGCAGCACATCCCCCTTTC
GCCAGCTGGCGTAATAGCGAAGAGGCCCGCACCGATCGCCCTTCCCAACAGTTGCGCAGCCTGAATGGCG
AATGGG
[124 nt withheld, positions 3367-3490]
C
[91 nt withheld, positions 3492-3582]
A
[49 nt withheld, positions 3584-3632]
CCTTTGACGTTGGAGTCCACGTTCTTT
[37 nt withheld, positions 3660-3696]
ACCCTATCTCGGTCTATTCTTTTGATTTATAAGGGATTTTGCCGATTTCGGCCTATTGGTTAAAAAATGA
GCTGATTTAACAAAAATTTAACGCGAATTTTAACAAAATATTAACGCTTACAATTTAGGTGGCACTTTTC
GGGGAAATGTGCGCGGAACCCCTATTTGTTTATTTTTCTAAATACATTCAAATATGTATCCGCTCATGAG
ACAATAACCCTGATAAATGCTTCAATAATATTGAAAAAGGAAGAGTATGAGTATTCAACATTTCCGTGTC
GCCCTTATTCCCTTTTTTGCGGCATTTTGCCTTCCTGTTTTTGCTCACCCAGAAACGCTGGTGAAAGTAA
AAGATGCTGAAGATCAGTTGGGTGCACGAGTGGGTTACATCGAACTGGATCTCAACAGCGGTAAGATCCT
TGAGAGTTTTCGCCCCGAAGAACGTTTTCCAATGATGAGCACTTTTAAAGTTCTGCTATGTGGCGCGGTA
TTATCCCGTATTGACGCCGGGCAAGAGCAACTCGGTCGCCGCATACACTATTCTCAGAATGACTTGGTTG
AGTACTCACCAGTCACAGAAAAGCATCTTACGGATGGCATGACAGTAAGAGAATTATGCAGTGCTGCCAT
AACCATGAGTGATAACACTGCGGCCAACTTACTTCTGACAACGATCGGAGGACCGAAGGAGCTAACCGCT
TTTTTGCACAACATGGGGGATCATGTAACTCGCCTTGATCGTTGGGAACCGGAGCTGAATGAAGCCATAC
CAAACGACGAGCGTGACACCACGATGCCTGTAGCAATGGCAACAACGTTGCGCAAACTATTAACTGGCGA
ACTACTTACTCTAGCTTCCCGGCAACAATTAATAGACTGGATGGAGGCGGATAAAGTTGCAGGACCACTT
CTGCGCTCGGCCCTTCCGGCTGGCTGGTTTATTGCTGATAAATCTGGAGCCGGTGAGCGTGGGTCTCGCG
GTATCATTGCAGCACTGGGGCCAGATGGTAAGCCCTCCCGTATCGTAGTTATCTACACGACGGGGAGTCA
GGCAACTATGGATGAACGAAATAGACAGATCGCTGAGATAGGTGCCTCACTGATTAAGCATTGGTAACTG
TCAGACCAAGTTTACTCATATATACTTTAGATTGATTTAAAACTTCATTTTTAATTTAAAAGGATCTAGG
TGAAGATCCTTTTTGATAATCTCATGACCAAAATCCCTTAACGTGAGTTTTCGTTCCACTGAGCGTCAGA
CCCCGTAGAAAAGATCAAAGGATCTTCTTGAGATCCTTTTTTTCTGCGCGTAATCTGCTGCTTGCAAACA
AAAAAACCACCGCTACCAGCGGTGGTTTGTTTGCCGGATCAAGAGCTACCAACTCTTTTTCCGAAGGTAA
CTGGCTTCAGCAGAGCGCAGATACCAAATACTGTTCTTCTAGTGTAGCCGTAGTTAGGCCACCACTTCAA
GAACTCTGTAGCACCGCCTACATACCTCGCTCTGCTAATCCTGTTACCAGTGGCTGCTGCCAGTGGCGAT
AAGTCGTGTCTTACCGGGTTGGACTCAAGACGATAGTTACCGGATAAGGCGCAGCGGTCGGGCTGAACGG
GGGGTTCGTGCACACAGCCCAGCTTGGAGCGAACGACCTACACCGAACTGAGATACCTACAGCGTGAGCT
ATGAGAAAGCGCCACGCTTCCCGAAGGGAGAAAGGCGGACAGGTATCCGGTAAGCGGCAGGGTCGGAACA
GGAGAGCGCACGAGGGAGCTTCCAGGGGGAAACGCCTGGTATCTTTATAGTCCTGTCGGGTTTCGCCACC
TCTGACTTGAGCGTCGATTTTTGTGATGCTCGTCAGGGGGGCGGAGCCTATGGAAAAACGCCAGCAACGC
GGCCTTTTTACGGTTCCTGGCCTTTTGCTGGCCTTTTGCTCACATGTTCTTTCCTGCGTTATCCCCTGAT
TCTGTGGATAACCGTATTACCGCCTTTGAGTGAGCTGATACCGCTCGCCGCAGCCGAACGACCGAGCGCA
GCGAGTCAGTGAGCGAGGAAGCGGAAGAGCGCCCAATACGCAAACCGCCTCTCCCCGCGCGTTGGCCGAT
TCATTAATGCAGCTGGCACGACAGGTTTCCCGACTGGAAAGCGGGCAGTGAGCGCAACGCAATTAATGTG
AGTTAGCTCACTCATTAGGCACCCCAGGCTTTACACTTTATGCTTCCGGCTCGTATGTTGTGTGGAATTG
TGAGCGGATAACAATTTCACACAGGAAACAGCTATGACCATGATTACGCCAAGCGCGCAATTAACCCTCA
CTAAAGGGAACAAAAGCTGGAGCTGCAAGCTTAATGTAGTCTTATGCAATACTCTTGTAGTCTTGCAACA
TGGTAACGATGAGTTAGCAACATGCCTTACAAGGAGAGAAAAAGCACCGTGCATGCCGATTGGTGGAAGT
AAGGTGGTACGATCGTGCCTTATTAGGAAGGCAACAGACGGGTCTGACATGGATTGGACGAACCACTGAA
TTGCCGCATTGCAGAGATATTGTATTTAAGTGCCTAGCTCGATACATAAACGGGTCTCTCTGGTTAGACC
AGATCTGAGCCTGGGAGCTCTCTGGCTAACTAGGGAACCCACTGCTTAAGCCTCAATAAAGCTTGCCTTG
AGTGCTTCAAGTAGTGTGTGCCCGTCTGTTGTGTGACTCTGGTAACTAGAGATCCCTCAGACCCTTTTAG
TCAGTGTGGAAAATCTCTAGCAGTGGCGCCCGAACAGGGACTTGAAAGCGAAAGGGAAACCAGAGGAGCT
CTCTCGACGCAGGACTCGGCTTGCTGAAGCGCGCACGGCAAGAGGCGAGGGGCGGCGACTGGTGAGTACG
CCAAAAATTTTGACTAGCGGAGGCTAGAAGGAGAGAGATGGGTGCGAGAGCGTCAGTATTAAGCGGGGGA
GAATTAGATCGCGATGGGAAAAAATTCGGTTAAGGCCAGGGGGAAAGAAAAAATATAAATTAAAACATAT
AGTATGGGCAAGCAGGGAGCTAGAACGATTCGCAGTTAATCCTGGCCTGTTAGAAACATCAGAAGGCTGT
AGACAAATACTGGGACAGCTACAACCATCCCTTCAGACAGGATCAGAAGAACTTAGATCATTATATAATA
CAGTAGCAACCCTCTATTGTGTGCATCAAAGGATAGAGATAAAAGACACCAAGGAAGCTTTAGACAAGAT
AGAGGAAGAGCAAAACAAAAGTAAGACCACCGCACAGCAAGCGGCCGCTGATCTTCAGACCTGGAGGAGG
AGATATGAGGGACAATTGGAGAAGTGAATTATATAAATATAAAGTAGTAAAAATTGAACCATTAGGAGTA
GCACCCACCAAGGCAAAGAGAAGAGTGGTGCAGAGAGAAAAAAGAGCAGTGGGAATAGGAGCTTTGTTCC
TTGGGTTCTTGGGAGCAGCAGGAAGCACTATGGGCGCAGCGTCAATGACGCTGACGGTACAGGCCAGACA
ATTATTGTCTGGTATAGTGCAGCAGCAGAACAATTTGCTGAGGGCTATTGAGGCGCAACAGCATCTGTTG
CAACTCACAGTCTGGGGCATCAAGCAGCTCCAGGCAAGAATCCTGGCTGTGGAAAGATACCTAAAGGATC
AACAGCTCCTGGGGATTTGGGGTTGCTCTGGAAAACTCATTTGCACCACTGCTGTGCCTTGGAATGCTAG
TTGGAGTAATAAATCTCTGGAACAGATTTGGAATCACACGACCTGGATGGAGTGGGACAGAGAAATTAAC
AATTACACAAGCTTAATACACTCCTTAATTGAAGAATCGCAAAACCAGCAAGAAAAGAATGAACAAGAAT
TATTGGAATTAGATAAATGGGCAAGTTTGTGGAATTGGTTTAACATAACAAATTGGCTGTGGTATATAAA
ATTATTCATAATGATAGTAGGAGGCTTGGTAGGTTTAAGAATAGTTTTTGCTGTACTTTCTATAGTGAAT
AGAGTTAGGCAGGGATATTCACCATTATCGTTTCAGACCCACCTCCCAACCCCGAGGGGACCCAGAGAGG
GCCTATTTCCCATGATTCCTTCATATTTGCATATACGATACAAGGCTGTTAGAGAGATAATTAGAATTAA
TTTGACTGTAAACACAAAGATATTAGTACAAAATACGTGACGTAGAAAGTAATAATTTCTTGGGTAGTTT
GCAGTTTTAAAATTATGTTTTAAAATGGACTATCATATGCTTACCGTAACTTGAAAGTATTTCGATTTCT
TGGCTTTATATATCTTGTGGAAAGGACGAAACACCGTTCGGACAAATACGACGACGGTTTTAGAGCTAGA
AATAGCAAGTTAAAATAAGGCTAGTCCGTTATCAACTTGAAAAAGTGGCACCGAGTCGGTGCTTTTTTAA
GCTTGGCGTAACTAGATCTTGAGACAAATGGCAGTATTCATCCACAATTTTAAAAGAAAAGGGGGGATTG
GGGGGTACAGTGCAGGGGAAAGAATAGTAGACATAATAGCAACAGACATACAAACTAAAGAATTACAAAA
ACAAATTACAAAAATTCAAAATTTTCGGGTTTATTACAGGGACAGCAGAGATCCACTTTGGCGCCGGCTC
GAGGGGG
