>Addgene plasmid #77105 | CKS1B gRNA (BRDN0001149498) | depositor partial sequence | sequence record 144565 | Target Sequence
TTCGGACAAATACGACGACG
