>Addgene plasmid #77105 | CKS1B gRNA (BRDN0001149498) | addgene partial sequence | sequence record 187125 | hU6-F
TAGAAAGTAATAATTTCTTGGGTAGTTTGCAGTTTTAAAATTATGTTTTAAAATGGACTATCATATGCTT
ACCGTAACTTGAAAGTATTTCGATTTCTTGGCTTTATATATCTTGTGGAAAGGACGAAACACCGTTCGGA
CAAATACGACGACGGTTTTAGAGCTAGAAATAGCAAGTTAAAATAAGGCTAGTCCGTTATCAACTTGAAA
AAGTGGCACCGAGTCGGTGCTTTTTTAAGCTTGGCGTAACTAGATCTTGAGACAAATGGCAGTATTCATC
CACAATTTTAAAAGAAAAGGGGGGATTGGGGGGTACAGTGCAGGGGAAAGAATAGTAGACATAATAGCAA
CAGACATACAAACTAAAGAATTACAAAAACAAATTACAAAAATTCAAAATTTTCGGGTTTATTACAGGGA
CAGCAGAGATCCACTTTGGCGCCGGCTCGAGGGGGCCCGGGTGCAAAGATGGATAAAGTTTTAAACAGAG
AGGAATCTTTGCAGCTAATGGACCTTCTAGGTCTTGAAAGGAGTGGGAATTGGCTCCGGTGCCCGTCAGT
GGGCAGAGCG
